Addgene plasmid #72851: pSK23
Purpose: template for C-terminal eGFP tagging, Puromycin-resistance
Depositing lab: Klaus Foerstemann. Depositing organization: Ludwig-Maximilians-Universitaet Muenchen (LMU). Publication: A Comprehensive Toolbox for Genome Editing in Cultured Drosophila melanogaster Cells. Kunzelmann S, Bottcher R, Schmidts I, Forstemann K. G3 (Bethesda). 2016 Jun 1;6(6):1777-85. doi: 10.1534/g3.116.028241. PubMed 27172193.
Backbone
  Vector backbone: pJet1.2
  Backbone size w/o insert (bp): 2974
  Total vector size (bp): 4695
  Modifications to backbone: also contains a copia-Promoter + Puromycin resistance cassette, flanked by FRT sites
  Vector type: Insect Expression
  Selectable markers: Puromycin
Growth in bacteria
  Bacterial resistance: Ampicillin, 100 μg/mL
  Growth temperature: 37°C
  Growth strain: DH5alpha
  Copy number: High Copy
Gene/Insert
  Gene/Insert name: eGFP
  Species: Aequorea victoria
  Insert size (bp): 800
  Promoter: copia
  Cloning method: Restriction Enzyme; 5′ cloning site XhoI (unknown if destroyed); 3′ cloning site SpeI (unknown if destroyed)
  Sequencing primers: 5′ pJet fwd; 3′ pJet rev
Resource information
  A portion of this plasmid was derived from a plasmid made by: pEGFP-N1
Terms and licenses: Academic/Nonprofit Terms; Industry Terms: Not Available to Industry
How to cite: pSK23 was a gift from Klaus Foerstemann (Addgene plasmid # 72851 ; http://n2t.net/addgene:72851 ; RRID:Addgene_72851)
