[The description below was written by a language model from this plasmid's Addgene catalogue record and pLannotate feature annotations shown in this document.]
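Description:
pSK23 is a 4,695 bp template plasmid built on the pJet1.2 cloning backbone and designed for C-terminal eGFP tagging of genes in cultured Drosophila melanogaster cells. It is propagated in E. coli as a high-copy plasmid through a ColE1/pUC-type origin, with ampicillin selection provided by β-lactamase under its own promoter. Remnants of the pJet1.2 positive-selection system are visible in the feature table: a fragment of the eco47IR lethal gene, interrupted by the insert, together with its lac UV5 promoter, a CAP binding site and a short lacI fragment. The backbone's T7 promoter lies just upstream of the insert.

The payload has two parts arranged in tandem. The first is the EGFP coding sequence, derived from pEGFP-N1. No insect promoter is annotated upstream of it, which fits its role as a tag meant to be fused in frame to the end of an endogenous gene and expressed from that gene's own regulatory elements. Immediately downstream is a selection cassette in which a fragment of the copia transposon promoter, a strong Drosophila promoter, drives pac, the puromycin N-acetyltransferase gene from Streptomyces alboniger. So the copia promoter listed in the catalogue entry controls the resistance marker rather than eGFP. The cassette is flanked by two minimal FRT sites in the same orientation, so FLP recombinase can excise the marker after tagged cells have been selected with puromycin, leaving the eGFP fusion and a single FRT site. The record describes the plasmid as a template and as part of a genome-editing toolbox for Drosophila cell lines. This implies that the tag-plus-marker module is copied from it to make donor DNA for targeted integration, although the record does not spell out the procedure.
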