Features (pLannotate 1.2.2; 13 found; start..end, strand, type, name):
    305..323     +  promoter       T7 promoter: promoter for bacteriophage T7 RNA polymerase
    358..1077    +  CDS            EGFP: the original enhanced GFP (Yang et al., 1996) mammalian codon-optimized
   1084..1117    -  protein_bind   FRT (minimal): supports FLP-mediated excision but not integration (Turan and Bode, 2011) FLP recombinase from the Saccharomyces cerevisiae 2μ plasmid
   1140..1392    +  promoter       copia promoter (fragment): strong promoter from the Drosophila transposable element copia (Sinclair et al., 1986)
   1410..2006    +  CDS            pac: PUAC_STRAD - Protein predicted: Swiss-Prot protein existence level 4. Detoxification of puromycin. From Streptomyces alboniger.
   2059..2092    -  protein_bind   FRT (minimal): supports FLP-mediated excision but not integration (Turan and Bode, 2011) FLP recombinase from the Saccharomyces cerevisiae 2μ plasmid
   2094..2474    -  CDS            eco47IR (fragment): T2E7_ECOLX - Protein predicted: Swiss-Prot protein existence level 4. Recognizes the double-stranded sequence GGWCC and cleaves after G-1. From Escherichia coli.
   2527..2557    -  promoter       lac UV5 promoter: E. coli lac promoter with an "up" mutation
   2572..2593    -  protein_bind   CAP binding site: CAP binding activates transcription in the presence of cAMP. E. coli catabolite activator protein
   2618..2701    -  CDS            lacI (fragment): lac repressor; lacI; The lac repressor binds to the lac operator to inhibit transcription in E. coli. This inhibition can be relieved by adding lactose or isopropyl-β-D-thiogalactopyranoside (IPTG).
   2884..3472    -  rep_origin     ori: high-copy-number ColE1/pMB1/pBR322/pUC origin of replication
   3643..4503    -  CDS            AmpR: β-lactamase; bla; confers resistance to ampicillin, carbenicillin, and related antibiotics
   4504..4608    -  promoter       AmpR promoter: bla
>Addgene plasmid #72851 | pSK23 | depositor full sequence | sequence record 133614 | pSK23 sequence 4695 bps
GCCCCTGCAGCCGAATTATATTATTTTTGCCAAATAATTTTTAACAAAAGCTCTGAAGTCTTCTTCATTT
AAATTCTTAGATGATACTTCATCTGGAAAATTGTCCCAATTAGTAGCATCACGCTGTGAGTAAGTTCTAA
ACCATTTTTTTATTGTTGTATTATCTCTAATCTTACTACTCGATGAGTTTTCGGTATTATCTCTATTTTT
AACTTGGAGCAGGTTCCATTCATTGTTTTTTTCATCATAGTGAATAAAATCAACTGCTTTAACACTTGTG
CCTGAACACCATATCCATCCGGCGTAATACGACTCACTATAGGGAGAGCGGCCGCCAGATCTTCCGGATG
GCTCGAGATGGTGAGCAAGGGCGAGGAGCTGTTCACCGGGGTGGTGCCCATCCTGGTCGAGCTGGACGGC
GACGTAAACGGCCACAAGTTCAGCGTGTCCGGCGAGGGCGAGGGCGATGCCACCTACGGCAAGCTGACCC
TGAAGTTCATCTGCACCACCGGCAAGCTGCCCGTGCCCTGGCCCACCCTCGTGACCACCCTGACCTACGG
CGTGCAGTGCTTCAGCCGCTACCCCGACCACATGAAGCAGCACGACTTCTTCAAGTCCGCCATGCCCGAA
GGCTACGTCCAGGAGCGCACCATCTTCTTCAAGGACGACGGCAACTACAAGACCCGCGCCGAGGTGAAGT
TCGAGGGCGACACCCTGGTGAACCGCATCGAGCTGAAGGGCATCGACTTCAAGGAGGACGGCAACATCCT
GGGGCACAAGCTGGAGTACAACTACAACAGCCACAACGTCTATATCATGGCCGACAAGCAGAAGAACGGC
ATCAAGGTGAACTTCAAGATCCGCCACAACATCGAGGACGGCAGCGTGCAGCTCGCCGACCACTACCAGC
AGAACACCCCCATCGGCGACGGCCCCGTGCTGCTGCCCGACAACCACTACCTGAGCACCCAGTCCGCCCT
GAGCAAAGACCCCAACGAGAAGCGCGATCACATGGTCCTGCTGGAGTTCGTGACCGCCGCCGGGATCACT
CTCGGCATGGACGAGCTGTACAAGTAAACTAGTGAAGTTCCTATACTTTCTAGAGAATAGGAACTTCAAA
TAAACATATGGGCGCGCCCTGTTGGAATATACTATTCAACCTACAAAAATAACGTTAAACAACACTACTT
TATATTTGATATGAATGGCCACACCTTTTATGCCATAAAACATATTGTAAGAGAATACCACTCTTTTTAT
TCCTTCTTTCCTTCTTGTACGTTTTTTGCTGTGAGTAGGTCGTGGTGCTGGTGTTGCAGTTGAAATAACT
TAAAATATAAATCATAAAACTCAAACATAAACTTGACTATTTATTTATTTATTAAGAAAGGAGGTACCGG
TGGCGCGCCATGACCGAGTACAAGCCTACAGTGCGACTGGCCACACGCGATGACGTTCCCAGAGCCGTTC
GGACGTTGGCTGCCGCGTTTGCGGACTATCCCGCAACTCGCCATACTGTGGACCCTGATCGCCACATCGA
GAGGGTGACTGAGCTTCAGGAGCTGTTCCTGACCAGGGTAGGGCTGGACATAGGCAAGGTCTGGGTGGCC
GACGATGGAGCCGCTGTTGCGGTGTGGACTACCCCAGAGAGCGTGGAAGCAGGGGCTGTCTTTGCCGAAA
TTGGGCCAAGGATGGCCGAACTGTCTGGGTCCCGTTTGGCTGCCCAACAGCAGATGGAAGGACTGCTTGC
CCCACATCGACCCAAGGAGCCTGCATGGTTCCTCGCTACCGTGGGTGTGAGCCCAGATCACCAGGGCAAA
GGTCTGGGATCAGCCGTCGTTCTGCCTGGCGTCGAGGCTGCTGAGAGAGCAGGAGTACCGGCATTCCTCG
AAACCAGTGCTCCACGGAACCTCCCGTTCTACGAGAGACTGGGCTTTACGGTCACAGCCGATGTGGAAGT
GCCCGAAGGCCCTAGAACCTGGTGCATGACACGGAAACCCGGTGCATGAAAATTAAATATAAATAAAGCT
ATTAAAATAAATTACTATCTAACATATGGAAGTTCCTATACTTTCTAGAGAATAGGAACTTCATCTTTCT
AGAAGATCTCCTACAATATTCTCAGCTGCCATGGAAAATCGATGTTCTTCTTTTATTCTCTCAAGATTTT
CAGGCTGTATATTAAAACTTATATTAAGAACTATGCTAACCACCTCATCAGGAACCGTTGTAGGTGGCGT
GGGTTTTCTTGGCAATCGACTCTCATGAAAACTACGAGCTAAATATTCAATATGTTCCTCTTGACCAACT
TTATTCTGCATTTTTTTTGAACGAGGTTTAGAGCAAGCTTCAGGAAACTGAGACAGGAATTTTATTAAAA
ATTTAAATTTTGAAGAAAGTTCAGGGTTAATAGCATCCATTTTTTGCTTTGCAAGTTCCTCAGCATTCTT
AACAAAAGACGTCTCTTTTGACATGTTTAAAGTTTAAACCTCCTGTGTGAAATTATTATCCGCTCATAAT
TCCACACATTATACGAGCCGGAAGCATAAAGTGTAAAGCCTGGGGTGCCTAATGAGTGAGCTAACTCACA
TTAATTGCGTTGCGCTCACTGCCAATTGCTTTCCAGTCGGGAAACCTGTCGTGCCAGCTGCATTAATGAA
TCGGCCAACGCGCGGGGAGAGGCGGTTTGCGTATTGGGCGCTCTTCCGCTTCCTCGCTCACTGACTCGCT
GCGCTCGGTCGTTCGGCTGCGGCGAGCGGTATCAGCTCACTCAAAGGCGGTAATACGGTTATCCACAGAA
TCAGGGGATAACGCAGGAAAGAACATGTGAGCAAAAGGCCAGCAAAAGGCCAGGAACCGTAAAAAGGCCG
CGTTGCTGGCGTTTTTCCATAGGCTCCGCCCCCCTGACGAGCATCACAAAAATCGACGCTCAAGTCAGAG
GTGGCGAAACCCGACAGGACTATAAAGATACCAGGCGTTTCCCCCTGGAAGCTCCCTCGTGCGCTCTCCT
GTTCCGACCCTGCCGCTTACCGGATACCTGTCCGCCTTTCTCCCTTCGGGAAGCGTGGCGCTTTCTCATA
GCTCACGCTGTAGGTATCTCAGTTCGGTGTAGGTCGTTCGCTCCAAGCTGGGCTGTGTGCACGAACCCCC
CGTTCAGCCCGACCGCTGCGCCTTATCCGGTAACTATCGTCTTGAGTCCAACCCGGTAAGACACGACTTA
TCGCCACTGGCAGCAGCCACTGGTAACAGGATTAGCAGAGCGAGGTATGTAGGCGGTGCTACAGAGTTCT
TGAAGTGGTGGCCTAACTACGGCTACACTAGAAGGACAGTATTTGGTATCTGCGCTCTGCTGAAGCCAGT
TACCTTCGGAAAAAGAGTTGGTAGCTCTTGATCCGGCAAACAAACCACCGCTGGTAGCGGTGGTTTTTTT
GTTTGCAAGCAGCAGATTACGCGCAGAAAAAAAGGATCTCAAGAAGATCCTTTGATCTTTTCTACGGGGT
CTGACGCTCAGTGGAACGAAAACTCACGTTAAGGGATTTTGGTCATGAGATTATCAAAAAGGATCTTCAC
CTAGATCCTTTTAAATTAAAAATGAAGTTTTAAATCAATCTAAAGTATATATGAGTAAACTTGGTCTGAC
AGTTACCAATGCTTAATCAGTGAGGCACCTATCTCAGCGATCTGTCTATTTCGTTCATCCATAGTTGCCT
GACTCCCCGTCGTGTAGATAACTACGATACGGGAGGGCTTACCATCTGGCCCCAGTGCTGCAATGATACC
GCGAGACCCACGCTCACCGGCTCCAGATTTATCAGCAATAAACCAGCCAGCCGGAAGGGCCGAGCGCAGA
AGTGGTCCTGCAACTTTATCCGCCTCCATCCAGTCTATTAATTGTTGCCGGGAAGCTAGAGTAAGTAGTT
CGCCAGTTAATAGTTTGCGCAACGTTGTTGCCATTGCTACAGGCATCGTGGTGTCACGCTCGTCGTTTGG
TATGGCTTCATTCAGCTCCGGTTCCCAACGATCAAGGCGAGTTACATGATCCCCCATGTTGTGCAAAAAA
GCGGTTAGCTCCTTCGGTCCTCCGATCGTTGTCAGAAGTAAGTTGGCCGCAGTGTTATCACTCATGGTTA
TGGCAGCACTGCATAATTCTCTTACTGTCATGCCATCCGTAAGATGCTTTTCTGTGACTGGTGAGTACTC
AACCAAGTCATTCTGAGAATAGTGTATGCGGCGACCGAGTTGCTCTTGCCCGGCGTCAATACGGGATAAT
ACCGCGCCACATAGCAGAACTTTAAAAGTGCTCATCATTGGAAAACGTTCTTCGGGGCGAAAACTCTCAA
GGATCTTACCGCTGTTGAGATCCAGTTCGATGTAACCCACTCGTGCACCCAACTGATCTTCAGCATCTTT
TACTTTCACCAGCGTTTCTGGGTGAGCAAAAACAGGAAGGCAAAATGCCGCAAAAAAGGGAATAAGGGCG
ACACGGAAATGTTGAATACTCATACTCTTCCTTTTTCAATATTATTGAAGCATTTATCAGGGTTATTGTC
TCATGAGCGGATACATATTTGAATGTATTTAGAAAAATAAACAAATAGGGGTTCCGCGCACATTTCCCCG
AAAAGTGCCACCTGACGTCTAAGAAACCATTATTATCATGACATTAACCTATAAAAATAGGCGTATCACG
AGGCC
