>Addgene plasmid #72851 | pSK23 | addgene partial sequence | sequence record 139663 | T7 5'-TAATACGACTCACTATAGGG-3'
GATGGTGAGCAAGGGCGAGGAGCTGTTCACCGGGGTGGTGCCCATCCTGGTCGAGCTGGACGGCGACGTA
AACGGCCACAAGTTCAGCGTGTCCGGCGAGGGCGAGGGCGATGCCACCTACGGCAAGCTGACCCTGAAGT
TCATCTGCACCACCGGCAAGCTGCCCGTGCCCTGGCCCACCCTCGTGACCACCCTGACCTACGGCGTGCA
GTGCTTCAGCCGCTACCCCGACCACATGAAGCAGCACGACTTCTTCAAGTCCGCCATGCCCGAAGGCTAC
GTCCAGGAGCGCACCATCTTCTTCAAGGACGACGGCAACTACAAGACCCGCGCCGAGGTGAAGTTCGAGG
GCGACACCCTGGTGAACCGCATCGAGCTGAAGGGCATCGACTTCAAGGAGGACGGCAACATCCTGGGGCA
CAAGCTGGAGTACAACTACAACAGCCACAACGTCTATATCATGGCCGACAAGCAGAAGAACGGCATCAAG
GTGAACTTCAAGATCCGCCACAACATCGAGGACGGCAGCGTGCAGCTCGCCGACCACTACCAGCAGAACA
CCCCCATCGGCGACGGCCCCGTGCTGCTGCCCGACAACCACTACCTGAGCACCCAGTCCGCCCTGAGCAA
AGACCCCAACGAGAAGCGCGATCACATGGTCCTGCTGGAGTTCGTGACCGCCGCCGGGATCACTCTCGGC
ATGGACGAGCTGTACAAGTAAACTAGTGAAGTTCCTATACTTTCTAGAGAATAGGAACTTCAAATAAACA
TATGGGCGCGCCCTGTTGGAATATACTATTCAACCTACAAAAATAACGTTAAACAACACTACTTTATATT
TGATATGAATGG
