>Addgene plasmid #72851 | pSK23 | addgene partial sequence | sequence record 139664 | EGFP-C 5'-CATGGTCCTGCTGGAGTTCGTG-3'
AGTAAACTAGTGAAGTTCCTATACTTTCTAGAGAATAGGAACTTCAAATAAACATATGGGCGCGCCCTGT
TGGAATATACTATTCAACCTACAAAAATAACGTTAAACAACACTACTTTATATTTGATATGAATGGCCAC
ACCTTTTATGCCATAAAACATATTGTAAGAGAATACCACTCTTTTTATTCCTTCTTTCCTTCTTGTACGT
TTTTTGCTGTGAGTAGGTCGTGGTGCTGGTGTTGCAGTTGAAATAACTTAAAATATAAATCATAAAACTC
AAACATAAACTTGACTATTTATTTATTTATTAAGAAAGGAGGTACCGGTGGCGCGCCATGACCGAGTACA
AGCCTACAGTGCGACTGGCCACACGCGATGACGTTCCCAGAGCCGTTCGGACGTTGGCTGCCGCGTTTGC
GGACTATCCCGCAACTCGCCATACTGTGGACCCTGATCGCCACATCGAGAGGGTGACTGAGCTTCAGGAG
CTGTTCCTGACCAGGGTAGGGCTGGACATAGGCAAGGTCTGGGTGGCCGACGATGGAGCCGCTGTTGCGG
TGTGGACTACCCCAGAGAGCGTGGAAGCAGGGGCTGTCTTTGCCGAAATTGGGCCAAGGATGGCCGAACT
GTCTGGGTCCCGTTTGGCTGCCCAACAGCAGATGGAAGGACTGCTTGCCCCACATCGACCCAAGGAGCCT
GCATGGTTCCTCGCTACCGTGGGTGTGAGCCCAGATCACCAGGGCAAAGGTCTGGGATCAGCCGTCGTTC
TGCCTGGCGTCGAGGCTGCTGAGAGAGCAGGAGTACCGGCATTCCTCGAAACCAGTGCTCCACGGAACCT
CCCGTTCTACGAGAGACTGGG
